>Addgene plasmid #13214 | pc3XB-ZF80 | depositor full sequence | sequence record 7563 | Author sequence
GACGGATCGGGAGATCTCCCGATCCCCTATGGTGCACTCTCAGTACAATCTGCTCTGATGCCGCATAGTT
AAGCCAGTATCTGCTCCCTGCTTGTGTGTTGGAGGTCGCTGAGTAGTGCGCGAGCAAAATTTAAGCTACA
ACAAGGCAAGGCTTGACCGACAATTGCATGAAGAATCTGCTTAGGGTTAGGCGTTTTGCGCTGCTTCGCG
ATGTACGGGCCAGATATACGCGTTGACATTGATTATTGACTAGTTATTAATAGTAATCAATTACGGGGTC
ATTAGTTCATAGCCCATATATGGAGTTCCGCGTTACATAACTTACGGTAAATGGCCCGCCTGGCTGACCG
CCCAACGACCCCCGCCCATTGACGTCAATAATGACGTATGTTCCCATAGTAACGCCAATAGGGACTTTCC
ATTGACGTCAATGGGTGGAGTATTTACGGTAAACTGCCCACTTGGCAGTACATCAAGTGTATCATATGCC
AAGTACGCCCCCTATTGACGTCAATGACGGTAAATGGCCCGCCTGGCATTATGCCCAGTACATGACCTTA
TGGGACTTTCCTACTTGGCAGTACATCTACGTATTAGTCATCGCTATTACCATGGTGATGCGGTTTTGGC
AGTACATCAATGGGCGTGGATAGCGGTTTGACTCACGGGGATTTCCAAGTCTCCACCCCATTGACGTCAA
TGGGAGTTTGTTTTGGCACCAAAATCAACGGGACTTTCCAAAATGTCGTAACAACTCCGCCCCATTGACG
CAAATGGGCGGTAGGCGTGTACGGTGGGAGGTCTATATAAGCAGAGCTCTCTGGCTAACTAGAGAACCCA
CTGCTTACTGGCTTATCGAAATTAATACGACTCACTATAGGGAGACCCAAGCTGGCTAGCGTTTAAACGG
GCCCTCTAGACCCGGGGAGAAGCCTTACAAATGCCCAGAATGTGGAAAGAGTTTTAGCAGGACTGATACC
CTCAGAGACCACCAGAGAACACATACCGGTGGATCCTCTGCACAGTAGTAAGCTTAAGTTTAAACCGCTG
ATCAGCCTCGACTGTGCCTTCTAGTTGCCAGCCATCTGTTGTTTGCCCCTCCCCCGTGCCTTCCTTGACC
CTGGAAGGTGCCACTCCCACTGTCCTTTCCTAATAAAATGAGGAAATTGCATCGCATTGTCTGAGTAGGT
GTCATTCTATTCTGGGGGGTGGGGTGGGGCAGGACAGCAAGGGGGAGGATTGGGAAGACAATAGCAGGCA
TGCTGGGGATGCGGTGGGCTCTATGGCTTCTGAGGCGGAAAGAACCAGCTGGGGCTCTAGGGGGTATCCC
C
[124 nt withheld, positions 1332-1455]
C
[91 nt withheld, positions 1457-1547]
A
[49 nt withheld, positions 1549-1597]
CCTTTGACGTTGGAGTCCACGTTCTTT
[37 nt withheld, positions 1625-1661]
ACCCTATCTCGGTCTATTCTTTTGATTTATAAGGGATTTTGCCGATTTCGGCCTATTGGTTAAAAAATGA
GCTGATTTAACAAAAATTTAACGCGAATTAATTCTGTGGAATGTGTGTCAGTTAGGGTGTGGAAAGTCCC
CAGGCTCCCCAGCAGGCAGAAGTATGCAAAGCATGCATCTCAATTAGTCAGCAACCAGGTGTGGAAAGTC
CCCAGGCTCCCCAGCAGGCAGAAGTATGCAAAGCATGCATCTCAATTAGTCAGCAACCATAGTCCCGCCC
CTAACTCCGCCCATCCCGCCCCTAACTCCGCCCAGTTCCGCCCATTCTCCGCCCCATGGCTGACTAATTT
TTTTTATTTATGCAGAGGCCGAGGCCGCCTCTGCCTCTGAGCTATTCCAGAAGTAGTGAGGAGGCTTTTT
TGGAGGCCTAGGCTTTTGCAAAAAGCTCCCGGCCGGGAGCTTGTATATCCATTTTCGGATCTGATCAAGA
GACAGGATGAGGATCGTTTCGCATGATTGAACAAGATGGATTGCACGCAGGTTCTCCGGCCGCTTGGGTG
GAGAGGCTATTCGGCTATGACTGGGCACAACAGACAATCGGCTGCTCTGATGCCGCCGTGTTCCGGCTGT
CAGCGCAGGGGCGCCCGGTTCTTTTTGTCAAGACCGACCTGTCCGGTGCCCTGAATGAACTGCAGGACGA
GGCAGCGCGGCTATCGTGGCTGGCCACGACGGGCGTTCCTTGCGCAGCTGTGCTCGACGTTGTCACTGAA
GCGGGAAGGGACTGGCTGCTATTGGGCGAAGTGCCGGGGCAGGATCTCCTGTCATCTCACCTTGCTCCTG
CCGAGAAAGTATCCATCATGGCTGATGCAATGCGGCGGCTGCATACGCTTGATCCGGCTACCTGCCCATT
CGACCACCAAGCGAAACATCGCATCGAGCGAGCACGTACTCGGATGGAAGCCGGTCTTGTCGATCAGGAT
GATCTGGACGAAGAGCATCAGGGGCTCGCGCCAGCCGAACTGTTCGCCAGGCTCAAGGCGCGCATGCCCG
ACGGCGAGGATCTCGTCGTGACCCATGGCGATGCCTGCTTGCCGAATATCATGGTGGAAAATGGCCGCTT
TTCTGGATTCATCGACTGTGGCCGGCTGGGTGTGGCGGACCGCTATCAGGACATAGCGTTGGCTACCCGT
GATATTGCTGAAGAGCTTGGCGGCGAATGGGCTGACCGCTTCCTCGTGCTTTACGGTATCGCCGCTCCCG
ATTCGCAGCGCATCGCCTTCTATCGCCTTCTTGACGAGTTCTTCTGAGCGGGACTCTGGGGTTCGAAATG
ACCGACCAAGCGACGCCCAACCTGCCATCACGAGATTTCGATTCCACCGCCGCCTTCTATGAAAGGTTGG
GCTTCGGAATCGTTTTCCGGGACGCCGGCTGGATGATCCTCCAGCGCGGGGATCTCATGCTGGAGTTCTT
CGCCCACCCCAACTTGTTTATTGCAGCTTATAATGGTTACAAATAAAGCAATAGCATCACAAATTTCACA
AATAAAGCATTTTTTTCACTGCATTCTAGTTGTGGTTTGTCCAAACTCATCAATGTATCTTATCATGTCT
GTATACCGTCGACCTCTAGCTAGAGCTTGGCGTAATCATGGTCATAGCTGTTTCCTGTGTGAAATTGTTA
TCCGCTCACAATTCCACACAACATACGAGCCGGAAGCATAAAGTGTAAAGCCTGGGGTGCCTAATGAGTG
AGCTAACTCACATTAATTGCGTTGCGCTCACTGCCCGCTTTCCAGTCGGGAAACCTGTCGTGCCAGCTGC
ATTAATGAATCGGCCAACGCGCGGGGAGAGGCGGTTTGCGTATTGGGCGCTCTTCCGCTTCCTCGCTCAC
TGACTCGCTGCGCTCGGTCGTTCGGCTGCGGCGAGCGGTATCAGCTCACTCAAAGGCGGTAATACGGTTA
TCCACAGAATCAGGGGATAACGCAGGAAAGAACATGTGAGCAAAAGGCCAGCAAAAGGCCAGGAACCGTA
AAAAGGCCGCGTTGCTGGCGTTTTTCCATAGGCTCCGCCCCCCTGACGAGCATCACAAAAATCGACGCTC
AAGTCAGAGGTGGCGAAACCCGACAGGACTATAAAGATACCAGGCGTTTCCCCCTGGAAGCTCCCTCGTG
CGCTCTCCTGTTCCGACCCTGCCGCTTACCGGATACCTGTCCGCCTTTCTCCCTTCGGGAAGCGTGGCGC
TTTCTCATAGCTCACGCTGTAGGTATCTCAGTTCGGTGTAGGTCGTTCGCTCCAAGCTGGGCTGTGTGCA
CGAACCCCCCGTTCAGCCCGACCGCTGCGCCTTATCCGGTAACTATCGTCTTGAGTCCAACCCGGTAAGA
CACGACTTATCGCCACTGGCAGCAGCCACTGGTAACAGGATTAGCAGAGCGAGGTATGTAGGCGGTGCTA
CAGAGTTCTTGAAGTGGTGGCCTAACTACGGCTACACTAGAAGAACAGTATTTGGTATCTGCGCTCTGCT
GAAGCCAGTTACCTTCGGAAAAAGAGTTGGTAGCTCTTGATCCGGCAAACAAACCACCGCTGGTAGCGGT
TTTTTTGTTTGCAAGCAGCAGATTACGCGCAGAAAAAAAGGATCTCAAGAAGATCCTTTGATCTTTTCTA
CGGGGTCTGACGCTCAGTGGAACGAAAACTCACGTTAAGGGATTTTGGTCATGAGATTATCAAAAAGGAT
CTTCACCTAGATCCTTTTAAATTAAAAATGAAGTTTTAAATCAATCTAAAGTATATATGAGTAAACTTGG
TCTGACAGTTACCAATGCTTAATCAGTGAGGCACCTATCTCAGCGATCTGTCTATTTCGTTCATCCATAG
TTGCCTGACTCCCCGTCGTGTAGATAACTACGATACGGGAGGGCTTACCATCTGGCCCCAGTGCTGCAAT
GATACCGCGAGACCCACGCTCACCGGCTCCAGATTTATCAGCAATAAACCAGCCAGCCGGAAGGGCCGAG
CGCAGAAGTGGTCCTGCAACTTTATCCGCCTCCATCCAGTCTATTAATTGTTGCCGGGAAGCTAGAGTAA
GTAGTTCGCCAGTTAATAGTTTGCGCAACGTTGTTGCCATTGCTACAGGCATCGTGGTGTCACGCTCGTC
GTTTGGTATGGCTTCATTCAGCTCCGGTTCCCAACGATCAAGGCGAGTTACATGATCCCCCATGTTGTGC
AAAAAAGCGGTTAGCTCCTTCGGTCCTCCGATCGTTGTCAGAAGTAAGTTGGCCGCAGTGTTATCACTCA
TGGTTATGGCAGCACTGCATAATTCTCTTACTGTCATGCCATCCGTAAGATGCTTTTCTGTGACTGGTGA
GTACTCAACCAAGTCATTCTGAGAATAGTGTATGCGGCGACCGAGTTGCTCTTGCCCGGCGTCAATACGG
GATAATACCGCGCCACATAGCAGAACTTTAAAAGTGCTCATCATTGGAAAACGTTCTTCGGGGCGAAAAC
TCTCAAGGATCTTACCGCTGTTGAGATCCAGTTCGATGTAACCCACTCGTGCACCCAACTGATCTTCAGC
ATCTTTTACTTTCACCAGCGTTTCTGGGTGAGCAAAAACAGGAAGGCAAAATGCCGCAAAAAAGGGAATA
AGGGCGACACGGAAATGTTGAATACTCATACTCTTCCTTTTTCAATATTATTGAAGCATTTATCAGGGTT
ATTGTCTCATGAGCGGATACATATTTGAATGTATTTAGAAAAATAAACAAATAGGGGTTCCGCGCACATT
TCCCCGAAAAGTGCCACCTGACGTC
Features (pLannotate 1.2.2; 20 found; start..end, strand, type, name):
     28..80      -  misc_feature   bom (fragment): basis of mobility region from pBR322
    235..614     +  enhancer       CMV enhancer: human cytomegalovirus immediate early enhancer
    615..818     +  promoter       CMV promoter: human cytomegalovirus (CMV) immediate early promoter
    814..847     +  LTR            5' LTR (truncated) (fragment): truncated 5' long terminal repeat (LTR) from HIV-1
    863..881     +  promoter       T7 promoter: promoter for bacteriophage T7 RNA polymerase
    927..1019    +  CDS            Znf22 (fragment): ZNF22_MOUSE - Also known as Krox25, Krox26, Zfp422. Experimental evidence at protein level: Swiss-Prot protein existence level 1. Binds DNA through the consensus sequence 5'-CAATG-3'. May be involved in transcriptional regulation and may play a role in tooth formation. From Mus musculus (Mouse).
   1062..1286    +  polyA_signal   bGH poly(A) signal: bovine growth hormone polyadenylation signal
   1290..1311    +  promoter       SV40 promoter (fragment): SV40 enhancer and early promoter
   1332..1760    +  rep_origin     f1 ori (sequence partly withheld): f1 bacteriophage origin of replication; arrow indicates direction of (+) strand synthesis
   1774..2103    +  promoter       SV40 promoter: SV40 enhancer and early promoter
   2174..2965    +  CDS            neo: KKA2_KLEPN - Also known as kan, nptII. Experimental evidence at protein level: Swiss-Prot protein existence level 1. Resistance to kanamycin, neomycin, paromomycin, ribostamycin, butirosin and gentamicin B. From Klebsiella pneumoniae.
   2989..3147    +  CDS            ble (fragment): BLE_KLEPN - Experimental evidence at protein level: Swiss-Prot protein existence level 1. Binding protein with a strong affinity to the bleomycin family of antibiotics. Binds to CL990; an antimitotic-antibiotic compound. From Klebsiella pneumoniae.
   3142..3263    +  polyA_signal   SV40 poly(A) signal: SV40 polyadenylation signal
   3336..3352    -  protein_bind   lac operator: The lac repressor binds to the lac operator to inhibit transcription in E. coli. This inhibition can be relieved by adding lactose or isopropyl-β-D-thiogalactopyranoside (IPTG). lac repressor encoded by lacI
   3360..3390    -  promoter       lac promoter: promoter for the E. coli lac operon
   3405..3426    -  protein_bind   CAP binding site: CAP binding activates transcription in the presence of cAMP. E. coli catabolite activator protein
   3439..3531    -  CDS            lacI (fragment): lac repressor; lacI; The lac repressor binds to the lac operator to inhibit transcription in E. coli. This inhibition can be relieved by adding lactose or isopropyl-β-D-thiogalactopyranoside (IPTG).
   3714..4299    -  rep_origin     ori: high-copy-number ColE1/pMB1/pBR322/pUC origin of replication
   4470..5330    -  CDS            AmpR: β-lactamase; bla; confers resistance to ampicillin, carbenicillin, and related antibiotics
   5331..5435    -  promoter       AmpR promoter: bla
