[The description below was written by a language model from this plasmid's Addgene catalogue record and pLannotate feature annotations shown in this document.]
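Description:
pc3XB-ZF80 is a mammalian expression-type plasmid built on pc3XB, a modified version of Invitrogen's pcDNA3, that serves as a module carrier in the Zinc Finger Consortium Modular Assembly Kit v1.0. Its insert is very small, about 90 bp, and encodes a single Cys2His2 zinc finger (ZF80) from the Barbas module set, recorded as recognising the DNA triplet ACG. The finger sits between XbaI and BamHI sites, both preserved, which lets individual modules be excised and joined in series to build multi-finger arrays. The automated annotation labels this short coding segment as a fragment of mouse Znf22. That label most likely reflects generic similarity among zinc finger motifs rather than the insert's true origin.

The module lies downstream of the CMV immediate early enhancer and promoter and a T7 promoter (also the sequencing primer site), and is followed by the bovine growth hormone polyadenylation signal. A separate SV40 early promoter drives the neomycin phosphotransferase gene, terminated by an SV40 poly(A) signal, for G418 selection in mammalian cells. The short "HIV-1 LTR", ble and lacI fragments in the table are probably backbone remnants or incidental matches with no functional role. In bacteria the plasmid replicates at high copy from a ColE1/pUC-type origin and is selected with ampicillin through the bla gene. An f1 origin is also present for single-stranded DNA production.

Its intended use is as a standardized building block. Fingers with defined triplet specificities are combined by restriction-based modular assembly into arrays targeting longer sequences, and these arrays are then used to engineer zinc finger nucleases.
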