>Addgene plasmid #13214 | pc3XB-ZF80 | addgene partial sequence | sequence record 19598 | CMV-F 5'-CGCAAATGGGCGGTAGGCGTG-3'
AGCTCTCTGGCTACTAGAGAACCCACTGCTTACTGGCTTATCGAAATTAATACGACTCACTATAGGGAGA
CCCAAGCTGGCTAGCGTTTAAACGGGCCCTCTAGACCCGGGGAGAAGCCTTACAAATGCCCAGAATGTGG
AAAGAGTTTTAGCAGGACTGATACCCTCAGAGACCACCAGAGAACACATACCGGTGGATCCTCTGCACAG
TAGTAAGCTTAAGTTTAAACCGCTGATCAGCCTCGACTGTGCCTTCTAGTTGCCAGCCATCTGTTGTTTG
CCCCTCCCCCGTGCCTTCCTTGACCCTGGAAGGTGCCACTCCCACTGTCCTTTCCTAATAAAATGAGGAA
ATTGCATCGCATTGTCTGAGTAGGTGTCATTCTATTCTGGGGGGTGGGGTGGGGCAGGACAGCAAGGGGG
AGGATTGGGAAGACAATAGCAGGCATGCTGGGGATGCGGTGGGCTCTATGGCTTCTGAGGCGGAAAGAAC
CAGCTGGGGCTCTAGGGGGTATCCCC
[124 nt withheld, positions 517-640]
C
[32 nt withheld, positions 642-673]
