Addgene plasmid #13214: pc3XB-ZF80
Depositing lab: Daniel Voytas. Depositing organization: Iowa State University. Publication: Standardized reagents and protocols for engineering zinc finger nucleases by modular assembly. Wright DA, Thibodeau-Beganny S, Sander JD, Winfrey RJ, Hirsh AS, Eichtinger M, Fu F, Porteus MH, Dobbs D, Voytas DF, Joung JK. Nat Protoc. 2006;1(3):1637-52. doi: 10.1038/nprot.2006.259 PubMed 17406455.
Backbone
  Vector backbone: pc3XB
  Backbone manufacturer: Modified Invitrogen pcDNA3
  Backbone size w/o insert (bp): 5400
  Vector type: Mammalian Expression
  Selectable markers: Neomycin (select with G418)
Growth in bacteria
  Bacterial resistance: Ampicillin, 100 μg/mL
  Growth temperature: 37°C
  Growth strain: XL1 Blue
  Copy number: High Copy
Gene/Insert
  Gene/Insert name: ZF80
  Insert size (bp): 90
  Cloning method: Restriction Enzyme; 5′ cloning site XbaI (not destroyed); 3′ cloning site BamHI (not destroyed)
  Sequencing primers: 5′ T7
Terms and licenses: Academic/Nonprofit Terms; Industry Terms: Not Available to Industry
Depositor comments: Part of the Zinc Finger Consortium Modular Assembly Kit v1.0. Finger protein sequence: PGEKPYKCPECGKSFSRTDTLRDHQRTH. Target DNA sequence: ACG. This zinc finger is derived from the Barbas module set.
How to cite: pc3XB-ZF80 was a gift from Daniel Voytas (Addgene plasmid # 13214 ; http://n2t.net/addgene:13214 ; RRID:Addgene_13214)
